>Addgene plasmid #218776 | M3-dCAS9-DNMT3A-DNMT3A (dCas9-3A-3A) | addgene full sequence | sequence record 438178 | Addgene NGS Result
CGTACTTGGCATATGATACACTTGATGTACTGCCAAGTGGGCAGTTTACCGTAAATACTCCACCCATTGA
CGTCAATGGAAAGTCCCTATTGGCGTTACTATGGGAACATACGTCATTATTGACGTCAATGGGCGGGGGT
CGTTGGGCGGTCAGCCAGGCGGGCCATTTACCGTAAGTTATGTAACGCGGAACGCGGCCGCTCCCCAGCA
TGCCTGCTATTCTCTTCCCAATCCTCCCCCTTGCTGTCCTGCCCCACCCCACCCCCCAGAATAGAATGAC
ACCTACTCAGACAATGCGATGCAATTTCCTCATTTTATTAGGAAAGGACAGTGGGAGTGGCACCTTCCAG
GGTCAAGGAAGGCACGGGGGAGGGGCAAACAACAGATGGCTGGCAACTAGAAGGCACAGTCGAGGCTGAT
CAGCGAGCTCTAGTTAGAATTGAATTCGGGCCGGCCGGACACACACGCAAAATACTCCTTCAGCGGAGCG
AAGAGGTGGCGGATGACTGGCACGCTCCATGACCGGCCCAGCAGTCTCTGCCTCGCCAAGCGGCTCATGT
TGGAGACGTCAGTATAGTGGACTGGGAAACCAAATACCCTTTCCATTTCAGTGCACCATAAGATGTCCTC
TTTCTCATTCATGAACACAGGAAAATGCTGGTCTTTGCCCTGCTTTATGGAGTTTGACCTCGTAGTAATG
GTCCTCACTTTGCTGAACTTGGCTATCCTGCCATGCTCCAGACACTCCTGCAGCTCCAGCTTATCATTCA
CAGTGGATGCCAACGGCCTGTTCATACCGGGAAGGTTACCCCAGAAGTAGCGGGCCCTGTGTGCAGCTGA
CACTTCTTTGGCATCAATCATCACAGGGTTGGACTCGAGAAATCGCGAGATGTCCCTCTTGTCACTAACG
CCCATGGCCACCACATTCTCAAAGAGCCAGAAGAAGGGGCGATCATCTCCCTCCTTGGGCCGCGCATCAT
GCAGGAGGCGGTAGAACTCAAAGAAGAGCCGGCCAGTGCCCTCGTAGAGGCCCTTGCGAGCAGGGTTGAC
GATGGAGAGGTCATTGCAGGGACTGCCCCCAATCACCAGATCGAATGGGCCCCACTCCTGGATATGCTTC
TGTGTGACGCTGCGGACGTCCCCGACGTACATGATCTTCCCCTGGTGCCGCACCATGCCCACCGTGATGG
AGTCCTCACACACCTCCGAGGCAATGTAGCGGTCCACCTGAATGCCCAAGTCCTTCAGCACCAGGAGCCC
TGTAGCGATTCCATCAAAGAGAGACAGCACCCGGATGGGCTTCCTCTTCTCAGCTGGGACAGGTGGGTAA
ACCTTTGGAGGGTCAAATTCCTGGTCGTGGTTATTAGCGAAGAACATCTGGAGCCGGGAGGGGGATCCGC
TCCCGCCTCCGCCCTCGAGCTTTTTCTTTTTGGCCTGTCCGGCCTTTTTCGTGGCCGCCGGCCTTTTAGG
CCGGCCGGACACACACGCAAAATACTCCTTCAGCGGAGCGAAGAGGTGGCGGATGACTGGCACGCTCCAT
GACCGGCCCAGCAGTCTCTGCCTCGCCAAGCGGCTCATGTTGGAGACGTCAGTATAGTGGACTGGGAAAC
CAAATACCCTTTCCATTTCAGTGCACCATAAGATGTCCTCTTTCTCATTCATGAACACAGGAAAATGCTG
GTCTTTGCCCTGCTTTATGGAGTTTGACCTCGTAGTAATGGTCCTCACTTTGCTGAACTTGGCTATCCTG
CCATGCTCCAGACACTCCTGCAGCTCCAGCTTATCATTCACAGTGGATGCCAACGGCCTGTTCATACCGG
GAAGGTTACCCCAGAAGTAGCGGGCCCTGTGTGCAGCTGACACTTCTTTGGCATCAATCATCACAGGGTT
GGACTCGAGAAATCGCGAGATGTCCCTCTTGTCACTAACGCCCATGGCCACCACATTCTCAAAGAGCCAG
AAGAAGGGGCGATCATCTCCCTCCTTGGGCCGCGCATCATGCAGGAGGCGGTAGAACTCAAAGAAGAGCC
GGCCAGTGCCCTCGTAGAGGCCCTTGCGAGCAGGGTTGACGATGGAGAGGTCATTGCAGGGACTGCCCCC
AATCACCAGATCGAATGGGCCCCACTCCTGGATATGCTTCTGTGTGACGCTGCGGACGTCCCCGACGTAC
ATGATCTTCCCCTGGTGCCGCACCATGCCCACCGTGATGGAGTCCTCACACACCTCCGAGGCAATGTAGC
GGTCCACCTGAATGCCCAAGTCCTTCAGCACCAGGAGCCCTGTAGCGATTCCATCAAAGAGAGACAGCAC
CCGGATGGGCTTCCTCTTCTCAGCTGGGACAGGTGGGTAAACCTTTGGAGGGTCAAATTCCTGGTCGTGG
TTATTAGCGAAGAACATCTGGAGCCGGGAGGGGGATCCGCTCCCGCCTCCGCCCTCGAGCTTTTTCTTTT
TGGCCTGTCCGGCCTTTTTCGTGGCCGCCGGCCTTTTGTCGCCTCCCAGCTGAGACAGGTCGATCCGTGT
CTCGTACAGGCCGGTGATGCTCTGGTGGATCAGGGTGGCGTCCAGCACCTCTTTGGTGCTGGTGTACCTC
TTCCGGTCGATGGTGGTGTCAAAGTACTTGAAGGCGGCAGGGGCTCCCAGATTGGTCAGGGTAAACAGGT
GGATGATATTCTCGGCCTGCTCTCTGATGGGCTTATCCCGGTGCTTGTTGTAGGCGGACAGCACTTTGTC
CAGATTAGCGTCGGCCAGGATCACTCTCTTGGAGAACTCGCTGATCTGCTCGATGATCTCGTCCAGGTAG
TGCTTGTGCTGTTCCACAAACAGCTGTTTCTGCTCATTATCCTCGGGGGAGCCCTTCAGCTTCTCATAGT
GGCTGGCCAGGTACAGGAAGTTCACATATTTGGAGGGCAGGGCCAGTTCGTTTCCCTTCTGCAGTTCGCC
GGCAGAGGCCAGCATTCTCTTCCGGCCGTTTTCCAGCTCGAACAGGGAGTACTTAGGCAGCTTGATGATC
AGGTCCTTTTTCACTTCTTTGTAGCCCTTGGCTTCCAGAAAGTCGATGGGATTCTTCTCGAAGCTGCTTC
TTTCCATGATGGTGATCCCCAGCAGCTCTTTCACACTCTTCAGTTTCTTGGACTTGCCCTTTTCCACTTT
GGCCACCACCAGCACAGAATAGGCCACGGTGGGGCTGTCGAAGCCGCCGTACTTCTTAGGGTCCCAGTCC
TTCTTTCTGGCGATCAGCTTATCGCTGTTCCTCTTGGGCAGGATAGACTCTTTGCTGAAGCCGCCTGTCT
GCACCTCGGTCTTTTTCACGATATTCACTTGGGGCATGCTCAGCACTTTCCGCACGGTGGCAAAATCCCG
GCCCTTATCCCACACGATCTCCCCGGTTTCGCCGTTTGTCTCGATCAGAGGCCGCTTCCGGATCTCGCCG
TTGGCCAGGGTAATCTCGGTCTTGAAAAAGTTCATGATGTTGCTGTAGAAGAAGTACTTGGCGGTAGCCT
TGCCGATTTCCTGCTCGCTCTTGGCGATCATCTTCCGCACGTCGTACACCTTGTAGTCGCCGTACACGAA
CTCGCTTTCCAGCTTAGGGTACTTTTTGATCAGGGCGGTTCCCACGACGGCGTTCAGGTAGGCGTCGTGG
GCGTGGTGGTAGTTGTTGATCTCGCGCACTTTGTAAAACTGGAAATCCTTCCGGAAATCGGACACCAGCT
TGGACTTCAGGGTGATCACTTTCACTTCCCGGATCAGCTTGTCATTCTCGTCGTACTTAGTGTTCATCCG
GGAGTCCAGGATCTGTGCCACGTGCTTTGTGATCTGCCGGGTTTCCACCAGCTGTCTCTTGATGAAGCCG
GCCTTATCCAGTTCGCTCAGGCCGCCTCTCTCGGCCTTGGTCAGATTGTCGAACTTTCTCTGGGTAATCA
GCTTGGCGTTCAGCAGCTGCCGCCAGTAGTTCTTCATCTTCTTCACGACCTCTTCGGAGGGCACGTTGTC
GCTCTTGCCCCGGTTCTTGTCGCTTCTGGTCAGCACCTTGTTGTCGATGGAGTCGTCCTTCAGAAAGCTC
TGAGGCACGATAGCGTCCACATCGTAGTCGGACAGCCGGTTGATGTCCAGTTCCTGGTCCACGTACATAT
CCCGCCCATTCTGCAGGTAGTACAGGTACAGCTTCTCGTTCTGCAGCTGGGTGTTTTCCACGGGGTGTTC
TTTCAGGATCTGGCTGCCCAGCTCTTTGATGCCCTCTTCGATCCGCTTCATTCTCTCGCGGCTGTTCTTC
TGTCCCTTCTGGGTGGTCTGGTTCTCTCTGGCCATTTCGATCACGATGTTCTCGGGCTTGTGCCGGCCCA
TCACTTTCACGAGCTCGTCCACCACCTTCACTGTCTGCAGGATGCCCTTCTTAATGGCGGGGCTGCCGGC
CAGATTGGCAATGTGCTCGTGCAGGCTATCGCCCTGGCCGGACACCTGGGCTTTCTGGATGTCCTCTTTA
AAGGTCAGGCTGTCGTCGTGGATCAGCTGCATGAAGTTTCTGTTGGCGAAGCCGTCGGACTTCAGGAAAT
CCAGGATTGTCTTGCCGGACTGCTTGTCCCGGATGCCGTTGATCAGCTTCCGGCTCAGCCTGCCCCAGCC
GGTGTATCTCCGCCGCTTCAGCTGCTTCATCACTTTGTCGTCGAACAGGTGGGCATAGGTTTTCAGCCGT
TCCTCGATCATCTCTCTGTCCTCAAACAGTGTCAGGGTCAGCACGATATCTTCCAGAATGTCCTCGTTTT
CCTCATTGTCCAGGAAGTCCTTGTCCTTGATAATTTTCAGCAGATCGTGGTATGTGCCCAGGGAGGCGTT
GAACCGATCTTCCACGCCGGAGATTTCCACGGAGTCGAAGCACTCGATTTTCTTGAAGTAGTCCTCTTTC
AGCTGCTTCACGGTCACTTTCCGGTTGGTCTTGAACAGCAGGTCCACGATGGCCTTTTTCTGCTCGCCGC
TCAGGAAGGCGGGCTTTCTCATTCCCTCGGTCACGTATTTCACTTTGGTCAGCTCGTTATACACGGTGAA
GTACTCGTACAGCAGGCTGTGCTTGGGCAGCACCTTCTCGTTGGGCAGGTTCTTATCGAAGTTGGTCATC
CGCTCGATGAAGCTCTGGGCGGAAGCGCCCTTGTCCACCACTTCCTCGAAGTTCCAGGGGGTGATGGTTT
CCTCGCTCTTTCTGGTCATCCAGGCGAATCTGCTGTTTCCCCTGGCCAGAGGGCCCACGTAGTAGGGGAT
GCGGAAGGTCAGGATCTTCTCGATCTTTTCCCGGTTGTCCTTCAGGAATGGGTAAAAATCTTCCTGCCGC
CGCAGAATGGCGTGCAGCTCTCCCAGGTGGATCTGGTGGGGGATGCTGCCGTTGTCGAAGGTCCGCTGCT
TCCGCAGCAGGTCCTCTCTGTTCAGCTTCACGAGCAGTTCCTCGGTGCCGTCCATCTTTTCCAGGATGGG
CTTGATGAACTTGTAGAACTCTTCCTGGCTGGCTCCGCCGTCAATGTAGCCGGCGTAGCCGTTCTTGCTC
TGGTCGAAGAAAATCTCTTTGTACTTCTCAGGCAGCTGCTGCCGCACGAGAGCTTTCAGCAGGGTCAGGT
CCTGGTGGTGCTCGTCGTATCTCTTGATCATAGAGGCGCTCAGGGGGGCCTTGGTGATCTCGGTGTTCAC
TCTCAGGATGTCGCTCAGCAGGATGGCGTCGGACAGGTTCTTGGCGGCCAGAAACAGGTCGGCGTACTGG
TCGCCGATCTGGGCCAGCAGGTTGTCCAGGTCGTCGTCGTAGGTGTCCTTGCTCAGCTGCAGTTTGGCAT
CCTCGGCCAGGTCGAAGTTGCTCTTGAAGTTGGGGGTCAGGCCCAGGCTCAGGGCAATCAGGTTGCCGAA
CAGGCCATTCTTCTTCTCGCCGGGCAGCTGGGCGATCAGATTTTCCAGCCGTCTGCTCTTGCTCAGTCTG
GCAGACAGGATGGCCTTGGCGTCCACGCCGCTGGCGTTGATGGGGTTTTCCTCGAACAGCTGGTTGTAGG
TCTGCACCAGCTGGATGAACAGCTTGTCCACGTCGCTGTTGTCGGGGTTCAGGTCGCCCTCGATCAGGAA
GTGGCCCCGGAACTTGATCATGTGGGCCAGGGCCAGATAGATCAGCCGCAGGTCGGCCTTGTCGGTGCTG
TCCACCAGTTTCTTTCTCAGGTGGTAGATGGTGGGGTACTTCTCGTGGTAGGCCACCTCGTCCACGATGT
TGCCGAAGATGGGGTGCCGCTCGTGCTTCTTATCCTCTTCCACCAGGAAGGACTCTTCCAGTCTGTGGAA
GAAGCTGTCGTCCACCTTGGCCATCTCGTTGCTGAAGATCTCTTGCAGATAGCAGATCCGGTTCTTCCGT
CTGGTGTATCTTCTTCTGGCGGTTCTCTTCAGCCGGGTGGCCTCGGCTGTTTCGCCGCTGTCGAACAGCA
GGGCTCCGATCAGGTTCTTCTTGATGCTGTGCCGGTCGGTGTTGCCCAGCACCTTGAATTTCTTGCTGGG
CACCTTGTACTCGTCGGTGATCACGGCCCAGCCCACAGAGTTGGTGCCGATGGCCAGGCCGATGCTGTAC
TTCTTGTCGGCTGCTGGGACTCCGTGGATACCGACCTTCCGCTTCTTCTTTGGGGCCATCTTATCGTCAT
CGTCTTTGTAATCAATATCATGATCCTTGTAGTCTCCGTCGTGGTCCTTATAGTCCATGGTGGCACCGGT
CCAACCTGAAAAAAAGTGATTTCAGGCAGGTGCTCCAGGTAATTAAACATTAATACCCCACCAACCAACC
ATCCCTTAAACCCTTACCTCTTGCTCAGCTAATTACAGCCCGGAGGAGAAGGGCCGTCCCGCCCGCTCAC
CTGTGGGAGTAACGCGGTCAGTCAGAGCCGGGGCGGGCGGCGCGAGGCGGCGGCGGAGCGGGGCACGGGG
CGAAGGCAGCGCGCAGCGACTCCCGCCCGCCGCGCGCTTCGCTTTTTATAGGGCCGCCGCCGCCGCCGCC
TCGCCATAAAAGGAAACTTTCGGAGCGCGCCGCTCTGATTGGCTGCCGCCGCACCTCTCCGCCTCGCCCC
GCCCCGCCCCTCGCCCCGCCCCGCCCCGCCTGGCGCGCGCCCCCCCCCCCCCCCGCCCCCATCGCTGCAC
AAAATAATTAAAAAATAAATAAATACAAAATTGGGGGTGGGGAGGGGGGGGAGATGGGGAGAGTGAAGCA
GAACGTGGGGCTCACCTCGACCATGGTAATAGCGATGACTAATACGTAGATGTACTGCCAAGTAGGAAAG
TCCCATAAGGTCATGTACTGGGCACAATGCCAGGCGGGCCATTTACCGTCATTGACGTCAATAGGGGGCG
TACTTGGCATATGATACACTTGATGTACTGCCAAGTGGGCAGTTTACCGTAAATACTCCACCCATTGACG
TCAATGGAAAGTCCCTATTGGCGTTACTATTGACGTCAATGGGCGGGGGTCGTTGGGCGGTCAGCCAGGC
GGGCCATTTACCGTAAGTTATGTAACGGGTACCTCTAGAGCCATTTGTCTGCAGAATTGGCGCACGCGCT
AAAAACGGACTAGCCTTATTTTAACTTGCTATTTCTAGCTCTAAAACAAAAAAGCACCGACTCGGTGCCA
CTTTTTCAAGTTGATAACGGACTAGCCTTATTTTAACTTGCTATTTCTAGCTCTAAAACAGGTCTTCTCG
AAGACCCGGTGTTTCGTCCTTTCCACAAGATATATAAAGCCAAGAAATCGAAATACTTTCAAGTTACGGT
AAGCATATGATAGTCCATTTTAAAACATAATTTTAAAACTGCAAACTACCCAAGAAATTATTACTTTCTA
CGTCACGTATTTTGTACTAATATCTTTGTGTTTACAGTCAAATTAATTCCAATTATCTCTCTAACAGCCT
TGTATCGTATATGCAAATATGAAGGAATCATGGGAAATAGGCCCTCACATGTGAGCAAAAGGCCAGCAAA
AGGCCAGGAACCGTAAAAAGGCCGCGTTGCTGGCGTTTTTCCATAGGCTCCGCCCCCCTGACGAGCATCA
CAAAAATCGACGCTCAAGTCAGAGGTGGCGAAACCCGACAGGACTATAAAGATACCAGGCGTTTCCCCCT
GGAAGCTCCCTCGTGCGCTCTCCTGTTCCGACCCTGCCGCTTACCGGATACCTGTCCGCCTTTCTCCCTT
CGGGAAGCGTGGCGCTTTCTCATAGCTCACGCTGTAGGTATCTCAGTTCGGTGTAGGTCGTTCGCTCCAA
GCTGGGCTGTGTGCACGAACCCCCCGTTCAGCCCGACCGCTGCGCCTTATCCGGTAACTATCGTCTTGAG
TCCAACCCGGTAAGACACGACTTATCGCCACTGGCAGCAGCCACTGGTAACAGGATTAGCAGAGCGAGGT
ATGTAGGCGGTGCTACAGAGTTCTTGAAGTGGTGGCCTAACTACGGCTACACTAGAAGAACAGTATTTGG
TATCTGCGCTCTGCTGAAGCCAGTTACCTTCGGAAAAAGAGTTGGTAGCTCTTGATCCGGCAAACAAACC
ACCGCTGGTAGCGGTGGTTTTTTTGTTTGCAAGCAGCAGATTACGCGCAGAAAAAAAGGATCTCAAGAAG
ATCCTTTGATCTTTTCTACGGGGTCTGACGCTCAGTGGAACGAAAACTCACGTTAAGGGATTTTGGTCAT
GAGATTATCAAAAAGGATCTTCACCTAGATCCTTTTAAATTAAAAATGAAGTTTTAAATCAATCTAAAGT
ATATATGAGTAAACTTGGTCTGACAGTTACCAATGCTTAATCAGTGAGGCACCTATCTCAGCGATCTGTC
TATTTCGTTCATCCATAGTTGCCTGACTCCCCGTCGTGTAGATAACTACGATACGGGAGGGCTTACCATC
TGGCCCCAGTGCTGCAATGATACCGCGGCTTCCACGCTCACCGGCTCCAGATTTATCAGCAATAAACCAG
CCAGCCGGAAGGGCCGAGCGCAGAAGTGGTCCTGCAACTTTATCCGCCTCCATCCAGTCTATTAATTGTT
GCCGGGAAGCTAGAGTAAGTAGTTCGCCAGTTAATAGTTTGCGCAACGTTGTTGCCATTGCTACAGGCAT
CGTGGTGTCACGCTCGTCGTTTGGTATGGCTTCATTCAGCTCCGGTTCCCAACGATCAAGGCGAGTTACA
TGATCCCCCATGTTGTGCAAAAAAGCGGTTAGCTCCTTCGGTCCTCCGATCGTTGTCAGAAGTAAGTTGG
CCGCAGTGTTATCACTCATGGTTATGGCAGCACTGCATAATTCTCTTACTGTCATGCCATCCGTAAGATG
CTTTTCTGTGACTGGTGAGTACTCAACCAAGTCATTCTGAGAATAGTGTATGCGGCGACCGAGTTGCTCT
TGCCCGGCGTCAATACGGGATAATACCGCGCCACATAGCAGAACTTTAAAAGTGCTCATCATTGGAAAAC
GTTCTTCGGGGCGAAAACTCTCAAGGATCTTACCGCTGTTGAGATCCAGTTCGATGTAACCCACTCGTGC
ACCCAACTGATCTTCAGCATCTTTTACTTTCACCAGCGTTTCTGGGTGAGCAAAAACAGGAAGGCAAAAT
GCCGCAAAAAAGGGAATAAGGGCGACACGGAAATGTTGAATACTCATACTCTTCCTTTTTCAATATTATT
GAAGCATTTATCAGGGTTATTGTCTCATGAGCGGATACATATTTGAATGTATTTAGAAAAATAAACAAAT
AGGGGTTCCGCGCACATTTCCCCGAAAAGTGCCACCTGACGTCTAAGAAACCATTATTATCATGACATTA
ACCTATAAAAATAGGCGTATCACGAGGCCCTTTCGTCTCGCGCGTTTCGGTGATGACGGTGAAAACCTCT
GACACATGCAGCTCCCGGAGACGGTCACAGCTTGTCTGTAAGCGGATGCCGGGAGCAGACAAGCCCGTCA
GGGCGCGTCAGCGGGTGTTGGCGGGTGTCGGGGCTGGCTTAACTATGCGGCATCAGAGCAGATTGTACTG
AGAGTGCACCATAAAATTGTAAACGTTAATATTTTGTTAAAATTCGCGTTAAATTTTTGTTAAATCAGCT
CATTTTTTAACCAATAGACCGAAATCGGCAAAATCCCTTATAAATCAAAAGAATAGCCCGAGATAGAGT
[37 nt withheld, positions 10150-10186]
AAAGAACGTGGACTCCAACGTCAAAGG
[141 nt withheld, positions 10214-10354]
G
[46 nt withheld, positions 10356-10401]
A
[95 nt withheld, positions 10403-10497]
TATGCGGTGTGAAATACCGCACAGATGCGTAAGGAGAAAATACCGCATCAGGCGCCCCTGCAGGCAGCTG
CGCGCTCGCTCGCTCACTGAGGCCGCCCGGGCAAAGCCCGGGCGTCGGGCGACCTTTGGTCGCCCGGCCT
CAGTGAGCGAGCGAGCGCGCAGAGAGGGAGTGGCCAACTCCATCACTAGGGGTTCCTGCGGCCGCCGCGT
TAAGATACATTGATGAGTTTGGACAAACCACAACTAGAATGCAGTGAAAAAAATGCTTTATTTGTGAAAT
TTGTGATGCTATTGCTTTATTTGTAACCATTATAAGCTGCAATAAACAAGTTAACAACAACAATTGCATT
CATTTTATGTTTCAGGTTCAGGGGGAGGTGTGGGAGGTTTTTTAAAGCAAGTAAAACCTCTACAAATGTG
GTATGGCTGATTATGATCAGTTATCTAGATCCGGTGGATCCCGGGCCCGCGGTACCGTCGACTGCAGAAT
TCGAAGCTTTCAGGCACCGGGCTTGCGGGTCATGCACCAGGTGCGCGGTCCTTCGGGCACCTCGACGTCG
GCGGTGACGGTGAAGCCGAGCCGCTCGTAGAAGGGGAGGTTGTGGGGCGCGGAGGTCTCCAGGAAGGCGG
GCACCCCGGCGCGCTCGGCCGCCTCCACTCCGGGGAGCACGACGGCGCTGCCCAGACCCTTGCCCTGGTG
GTCGGGCGAGACGCCGACGGTGGCCAGGAACCACGCGGGCTCCTTGGGCCGGTGCGGCGCCAGGAGGCCT
TCCATCTGTTGCTGCGCGGCCAGCCGGGAACCGCTCAACTCGGCCATGCGCGGGCCGATCTCGGCGAACA
CCGCCCCCGCTTCGACGCTCTCCGGCGTGGTCCAGACCGCCACCGCGGCGCCGTCGTCCGCGACCCACAC
CTTGCCGATGTCGAGCCCGACGCGCGTGAGGAAGAGTTCTTGCAGCTCGGTGACCCGCTCGATGTGGCGG
TCCGGATCGACGGTGTGGCGCGTGGCGGGGTAGTCGGCGAACGCGGCGGCGAGGGTGCGTACGGCCCTGG
GGACGTCGTCGCGGGTGGCGAGGCGCACCGTGGGCTTGTACTCGGTCATTGGGCCAGGATTCTCCTCGAC
GTCACCGCATGTTAGCAGACTTCCTCTGCCCTCAGAAGCTTGAGCTCGAGATCTGAGTCCGGACTTGTAC
AGCTCGTCCATGCCGAGAGTGATCCCGGCGGCGGTCACGAACTCCAGCAGGACCATGTGATCGCGCTTCT
CGTTGGGGTCTTTGCTCAGGGCGGACTGGGTGCTCAGGTAGTGGTTGTCGGGCAGCAGCACGGGGCCGTC
GCCGATGGGGGTGTTCTGCTGGTAGTGGTCGGCGAGCTGCACGCTGCCGTCCTCGATGTTGTGGCGGATC
TTGAAGTTCACCTTGATGCCGTTCTTCTGCTTGTCGGCCATGATATAGACGTTGTGGCTGTTGTAGTTGT
ACTCCAGCTTGTGCCCCAGGATGTTGCCGTCCTCCTTGAAGTCGATGCCCTTCAGCTCGATGCGGTTCAC
CAGGGTGTCGCCCTCGAACTTCACCTCGGCGCGGGTCTTGTAGTTGCCGTCGTCCTTGAAGAAGATGGTG
CGCTCCTGGACGTAGCCTTCGGGCATGGCGGACTTGAAGAAGTCGTGCTGCTTCATGTGGTCGGGGTAGC
GGCTGAAGCACTGCACGCCGTAGGTCAGGGTGGTCACGAGGGTGGGCCAGGGCACGGGCAGCTTGCCGGT
GGTGCAGATGAACTTCAGGGTCAGCTTGCCGTAGGTGGCATCGCCCTCGCCCTCGCCGGACACGCTGAAC
TTGTGGCCGTTTACGTCGCCGTCCAGCTCGACCAGGATGGGCACCACCCCGGTGAACAGCTCCTCGCCCT
TGCTCACCATGGTGGCGACCGGTAGCGCTAGCGGATCTGACGGTTCACTAAACCAGCTCTGCTTATATAG
ACCTCCCACCGTACACGCCTACCGCCCATTTGCGTCAATGGGGCGGAGTTGTTACGACATTTTGGAAAGT
CCCGTTGATTTTGGTGCCAAAACAAACTCCCATTGACGTCAATGGGGTGGAGACTTGGAAATCCCCGTGA
GTCAAACCGCTATCCACGCCCATTGATGTACTGCCAAAACCGCATCACCATGGTAATAGCGATGACTAAT
ACGTAGATGTACTGCCAAGTAGGAAAGTCCCATAAGGTCATGTACTGGGCACAATGCCAGGCGGGCCATT
TACCGTCATTGACGTCAATAGGGGG
Features (pLannotate 1.2.2; 28 found; start..end, strand, type, name):
    298..409     -  polyA_signal   bGH poly(A) signal: bovine growth hormone polyadenylation signal
    460..1392    -  CDS            DNMT3A catalytic domain: catalytic domain of DNA methyltransferase 3A
   1420..1467    -  CDS            nucleoplasmin NLS: bipartite nuclear localization signal from nucleoplasmin
   1480..2412    -  CDS            DNMT3A catalytic domain: catalytic domain of DNA methyltransferase 3A
   2440..2487    -  CDS            nucleoplasmin NLS: bipartite nuclear localization signal from nucleoplasmin
   2488..6588    -  CDS            Cas9: Cas9 (Csn1) endonuclease from the Streptococcus pyogenes Type II CRISPR/Cas system generates RNA-guided double strand breaks in DNA
   6726..6953    -  intron         hybrid intron: hybrid between chicken β-actin (CBA) and minute virus of mice (MMV) introns (Gray et al., 2011)
   6954..7230    -  promoter       chicken β-actin promoter: No description available
   7232..7517    -  enhancer       CMV enhancer: human cytomegalovirus immediate early enhancer; contains an 18-bp deletion relative to the standard CMV enhancer
   7564..7607    -  misc_RNA       gRNA scaffold (fragment): guide RNA scaffold for the Streptococcus pyogenes CRISPR/Cas9 system
   7614..7689    -  misc_RNA       gRNA scaffold: guide RNA scaffold for the Streptococcus pyogenes CRISPR/Cas9 system
   7716..7956    -  promoter       U6 promoter: RNA polymerase III promoter for human U6 snRNA
   8018..8606    -  rep_origin     ori: high-copy-number ColE1/pMB1/pBR322/pUC origin of replication
   8777..9637    -  CDS            AmpR: β-lactamase; bla; confers resistance to ampicillin, carbenicillin, and related antibiotics
   9638..9742    -  promoter       AmpR promoter: bla
   9837..9872    +  CDS            rop (fragment): Rop protein, which maintains plasmids at low copy number; rop
   9974..10023   +  misc_feature   bom (fragment): basis of mobility region from pBR322
  10024..10479   -  rep_origin     f1 ori (sequence partly withheld): f1 bacteriophage origin of replication; arrow indicates direction of (+) strand synthesis
  10498..10549   +  misc_feature   bom (fragment): basis of mobility region from pBR322
  10554..10694   -  repeat_region  AAV2 ITR: inverted terminal repeat of adeno-associated virus serotype 2 inverted
  10708..10829   -  polyA_signal   SV40 poly(A) signal: SV40 polyadenylation signal
  10852..10936   -  CDS            large T antigen (fragment): large T antigen from SV40 (simian virus 40)
  10953..10996   -  misc_feature   MCS (fragment): multiple cloning site
  10997..11596   -  CDS            PuroR (fragment): puromycin N-acetyltransferase; pac from Streptomyces; confers resistance to puromycin
  11652..11680   -  misc_feature   MCS (fragment): multiple cloning site
  11681..12397   -  CDS            EGFP: EGFP is a basic (constitutively fluorescent) green fluorescent protein published in 1996, derived from Aequorea victoria. It is reported to be a rapidly-maturing weak dimer with moderate acid sensitivity.
  12442..12645   -  promoter       CMV promoter: human cytomegalovirus (CMV) immediate early promoter
  12646..187     -  enhancer       CMV enhancer (across the origin): human cytomegalovirus immediate early enhancer
