[The description below was written by a language model from this plasmid's Addgene catalogue record and pLannotate feature annotations shown in this document.]
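Description:
M3-dCAS9-DNMT3A-DNMT3A (dCas9-3A-3A) is a mammalian expression CRISPR plasmid built on the pdCas9-DNMT3A-EGFP backbone and designed for targeted DNA methylation. It is propagated in E. coli through a high-copy ColE1/pUC-type origin with ampicillin selection (AmpR under its own promoter), and it also carries an f1 phage origin. The catalogue lists a total size of 12,965 bp, whereas the sequenced record behind the feature table is 12,762 nt. A single AAV2 ITR is annotated along with small rop, bom and SV40 large T fragments. These look like leftovers from earlier vector construction, and the record gives no indication that the plasmid is meant for AAV packaging.

The main cassette is driven by a CMV enhancer/chicken β-actin promoter with a hybrid CBA/MVM intron. It encodes Streptococcus pyogenes Cas9, which the catalogue describes as the catalytically dead dCas9 form, followed by two tandem copies of the human DNMT3A catalytic domain. Each copy is preceded by a nucleoplasmin bipartite NLS, and the transcript ends in a bGH polyadenylation signal. Upstream, a human U6 promoter drives a gRNA scaffold, next to which a second partial scaffold fragment is annotated, so a guide can be expressed from the same plasmid; the record does not state a spacer sequence. A separate CMV enhancer/promoter cassette expresses EGFP linked to puromycin N-acetyltransferase, through a T2A peptide according to the catalogue, and terminates in an SV40 poly(A) signal. This allows transfected cells to be sorted by fluorescence or selected with puromycin. The associated study used the construct as one of several dCas9-based methylation epimodifiers compared for on-target efficiency and off-target effects over time.
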