Addgene plasmid #218776: M3-dCAS9-DNMT3A-DNMT3A (dCas9-3A-3A)
Purpose: Expresses dCAS9-DNMT3A-DNMT3A fusion protein and double marker GFP-T2A-Puro under independent promoters
Depositing lab: Maja Jagodic. Depositing organization: Karolinska Institutet. Publication: Systematic comparison of dCas9-based DNA methylation epimodifiers over time indicates efficient on-target and widespread off-target effects. Kakhki MP, Rangani F, Ewing E, Cucuzza CS, Zheleznyakova G, Kalomoiri M, Badam TVS, Covacu R, Andreou I, Needhamsen M, Kular L, Jagodic M. bioRxiv 2025.03.15.641804; doi: 10.1101/2025.03.15.641804.
Backbone
  Vector backbone: pdCas9-DNMT3A-EGFP
  Total vector size (bp): 12965
  Vector type: Mammalian Expression, CRISPR
  Selectable markers: Puromycin
Growth in bacteria
  Bacterial resistance: Ampicillin, 100 μg/mL
  Growth temperature: 37°C
  Growth strain: DH5alpha
  Copy number: Unknown
Gene/Insert 1
  Gene/Insert name: M3-dCAS9-DNMT3A-DNMT3A (dCas9-3A-3A)
  Species: H. sapiens (human)
  Insert size (bp): 6279
Gene/Insert 2
  Gene/Insert name: GFP-T2A-Puro
  Species: H. sapiens (human)
Terms and licenses: Academic/Nonprofit Terms; Industry Terms: Not Available to Industry
Depositor comments: Please visit https://doi.org/10.1101/2025.03.15.641804 for bioRxiv preprint.
How to cite: M3-dCAS9-DNMT3A-DNMT3A (dCas9-3A-3A) was a gift from Maja Jagodic (Addgene plasmid # 218776 ; http://n2t.net/addgene:218776 ; RRID:Addgene_218776)
